Addgene plasmid #215690: pcDNAintron-LASV-GPC
Purpose: Produces the Lassa virus glycoprotein
Depositing lab: Melinda Brindley. Depositing organization: University of Georgia. Publication: Mutational Analysis of Lassa Virus Glycoprotein Highlights Regions Required for Alpha-Dystroglycan Utilization. Acciani M, Alston JT, Zhao G, Reynolds H, Ali AM, Xu B, Brindley MA. J Virol. 2017 Aug 24;91(18):e00574-17. doi: 10.1128/JVI.00574-17. Print 2017 Sep 15. PubMed 28679759.
Backbone
  Vector backbone: pcDNAintron
  Backbone size w/o insert (bp): 6205
  Vector type: Mammalian Expression
  Selectable markers: Neomycin (select with G418)
Growth in bacteria
  Bacterial resistance: Ampicillin, 100 μg/mL
  Growth temperature: 37°C
  Growth strain: DH5alpha
  Copy number: High Copy
Gene/Insert
  Gene/Insert name: LASV GP
  Species: Lassa virus - Josiah strain
  Insert size (bp): 1475
  Promoter: CMV
  Cloning method: Ligation Independent Cloning
  Sequencing primers: 5′ TAATACGACTCACTATAGGG; 3′ TAGAAGGCACAGTCGAGG
Terms and licenses: Academic/Nonprofit Terms; Industry Terms: Not Available to Industry
Depositor comments: codon optimized for mammalian expression; Recommended for producing pseudo-particles.
How to cite: pcDNAintron-LASV-GPC was a gift from Melinda Brindley (Addgene plasmid # 215690 ; http://n2t.net/addgene:215690 ; RRID:Addgene_215690)
