[The description below was written by a language model from this plasmid's Addgene catalogue record and pLannotate feature annotations shown in this document.]
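Description:
pcDNAintron-LASV-GPC is a mammalian expression plasmid of about 7.7 kb that produces the Lassa virus glycoprotein precursor (GPC) of the Josiah strain. The backbone, pcDNAintron, is a pcDNA-style vector. It is propagated in E. coli at high copy from a ColE1/pUC-type origin with ampicillin selection through the β-lactamase gene, and it also carries an f1 phage origin. For selection in mammalian cells, an SV40 enhancer/early promoter drives a neomycin phosphotransferase gene followed by an SV40 polyadenylation signal, which allows G418 selection of stable transfectants. Short lac promoter/operator, lacI, ble and bom fragments in the annotation appear to be backbone remnants with no stated function.

The expression cassette uses the human CMV immediate-early enhancer and promoter, followed by a rabbit β-globin intron placed in the 5′ untranslated region. Including a spliceable intron of this kind generally improves mRNA processing and expression of cDNA inserts. A T7 promoter lies between the intron and the insert, along with a further small β-globin intron/exon fragment. The GPC open reading frame of roughly 1.5 kb follows and is terminated by the bovine growth hormone polyadenylation signal. The coding sequence is codon-optimized for mammalian expression, and no epitope tag or reporter is annotated. GPC encodes the stable signal peptide together with the GP1 and GP2 subunits, which are generated by cleavage and assemble into the viral envelope spike. The depositor recommends the plasmid for producing pseudotyped particles, and the associated work used it for mutational analysis of glycoprotein regions required for alpha-dystroglycan receptor use.
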