Features (pLannotate 1.2.2; 22 found; start..end, strand, type, name):
     28..80      -  misc_feature   bom (fragment): basis of mobility region from pBR322
    235..614     +  enhancer       CMV enhancer: human cytomegalovirus immediate early enhancer
    615..818     +  promoter       CMV promoter: human cytomegalovirus (CMV) immediate early promoter
    939..1511    +  intron         β-globin intron: intron from rabbit β-globin gene
   1566..1584    +  promoter       T7 promoter: promoter for bacteriophage T7 RNA polymerase
   1635..1675    +  intron         β-globin intron (fragment): intron from rabbit β-globin gene
   1673..1729    +  CDS            HBB (fragment): HBB_LEPEU - Experimental evidence at protein level: Swiss-Prot protein existence level 1. Involved in oxygen transport from the lung to the various peripheral tissues. From Lepus europaeus (European hare).
   1758..3230    +  CDS            GPC: GLYC_LASSJ - Also known as GP-C. Experimental evidence at protein level: Swiss-Prot protein existence level 1. Stable signal peptide (SSP): cleaved and functions as a signal peptide. In addition, it is also retained as the third component of the GP complex. The SSP is required for efficient glycoprotein expression, post-translational maturation cleavage of GP1 and GP2, glycoprotein transport to the cell surface plasma membrane, formation of infectious virus particles, and acid pH-dependent glycoprotein- mediated cell fusion. From Lassa virus (strain Mouse/Sierra Leone/Josiah/1976) (LASV).
   3277..3501    +  polyA_signal   bGH poly(A) signal: bovine growth hormone polyadenylation signal
   3505..3526    +  promoter       SV40 promoter (fragment): SV40 enhancer and early promoter
   3547..3975    +  rep_origin     f1 ori (sequence partly withheld): f1 bacteriophage origin of replication; arrow indicates direction of (+) strand synthesis
   3989..4318    +  promoter       SV40 promoter: SV40 enhancer and early promoter
   4385..5176    +  CDS            neo: KKA2_KLEPN - Also known as kan, nptII. Experimental evidence at protein level: Swiss-Prot protein existence level 1. Resistance to kanamycin, neomycin, paromomycin, ribostamycin, butirosin and gentamicin B. From Klebsiella pneumoniae.
   5200..5358    +  CDS            ble (fragment): BLE_KLEPN - Experimental evidence at protein level: Swiss-Prot protein existence level 1. Binding protein with a strong affinity to the bleomycin family of antibiotics. Binds to CL990; an antimitotic-antibiotic compound. From Klebsiella pneumoniae.
   5353..5474    +  polyA_signal   SV40 poly(A) signal: SV40 polyadenylation signal
   5547..5563    -  protein_bind   lac operator: The lac repressor binds to the lac operator to inhibit transcription in E. coli. This inhibition can be relieved by adding lactose or isopropyl-β-D-thiogalactopyranoside (IPTG). lac repressor encoded by lacI
   5571..5601    -  promoter       lac promoter: promoter for the E. coli lac operon
   5616..5637    -  protein_bind   CAP binding site: CAP binding activates transcription in the presence of cAMP. E. coli catabolite activator protein
   5650..5742    -  CDS            lacI (fragment): lac repressor; lacI; The lac repressor binds to the lac operator to inhibit transcription in E. coli. This inhibition can be relieved by adding lactose or isopropyl-β-D-thiogalactopyranoside (IPTG).
   5925..6513    -  rep_origin     ori: high-copy-number ColE1/pMB1/pBR322/pUC origin of replication
   6684..7544    -  CDS            AmpR: β-lactamase; bla; confers resistance to ampicillin, carbenicillin, and related antibiotics
   7545..7649    -  promoter       AmpR promoter: bla
>Addgene plasmid #215690 | pcDNAintron-LASV-GPC | addgene full sequence | sequence record 426567 | Addgene NGS Result
GACGGATCGGGAGATCTCCCGATCCCCTATGGTGCACTCTCAGTACAATCTGCTCTGATGCCGCATAGTT
AAGCCAGTATCTGCTCCCTGCTTGTGTGTTGGAGGTCGCTGAGTAGTGCGCGAGCAAAATTTAAGCTACA
ACAAGGCAAGGCTTGACCGACAATTGCATGAAGAATCTGCTTAGGGTTAGGCGTTTTGCGCTGCTTCGCG
ATGTACGGGCCAGATATACGCGTTGACATTGATTATTGACTAGTTATTAATAGTAATCAATTACGGGGTC
ATTAGTTCATAGCCCATATATGGAGTTCCGCGTTACATAACTTACGGTAAATGGCCCGCCTGGCTGACCG
CCCAACGACCCCCGCCCATTGACGTCAATAATGACGTATGTTCCCATAGTAACGCCAATAGGGACTTTCC
ATTGACGTCAATGGGTGGAGTATTTACGGTAAACTGCCCACTTGGCAGTACATCAAGTGTATCATATGCC
AAGTACGCCCCCTATTGACGTCAATGACGGTAAATGGCCCGCCTGGCATTATGCCCAGTACATGACCTTA
TGGGACTTTCCTACTTGGCAGTACATCTACGTATTAGTCATCGCTATTACCATGGTGATGCGGTTTTGGC
AGTACATCAATGGGCGTGGATAGCGGTTTGACTCACGGGGATTTCCAAGTCTCCACCCCATTGACGTCAA
TGGGAGTTTGTTTTGGCACCAAAATCAACGGGACTTTCCAAAATGTCGTAACAACTCCGCCCCATTGACG
CAAATGGGCGGTAGGCGTGTACGGTGGGAGGTCTATATAAGCAGAGCTCGTTTAGTGAACCGTCAGATCG
CCTGGAGACGCCATCCACGCTGTTTTGACCTCCATAGAAGACACCGGGACCGATCCAGCCTCCGGGGGAT
CGATCCCCCCGATCCTGAGAACTTCAGGGTGAGTTTGGGGACCCTTGATTGTTCTTTCTTTTTCGCTATT
GTAAAATTCATGTTATATGGAGGGGGCAAAGTTTTCAGGGTGTTGTTTAGAATGGGAAGATGTCCCTTGT
ATCACCATGGACCCTCATGATAATTTTGTTTCTTTCACTTTCTACTCTGTTGACAACCATTGTCTCCTCT
TATTTTCTTTTCATTTTCTGTAACTTTTTCGTTAAACTTTAGCTTGCATTTGTAACGAATTTTTAAATTC
ACTTTTGTTTATTTGTCAGATTGTAAGTACTTTCTCTAATCACTTTTTTTTCAAGGCAATCAGGGTATAT
TATATTGTACTTCAGCACAGTTTTAGAGAACAATTGTTATAATTAAATGATAAGGTAGAATATTTCTGCA
TATAAATTCTGGCTGGCGTGGAAATATTCTTATTGGTAGAAACAACTACATCCTGGTCATCATCCTGCCT
TTCTCTTTATGGTTACAATGATATACACTGTTTGAGATGAGGATAAAATACTCTGAGTCCAAACCGGGCC
CCTCTGCTAACCATGTTCATGCCTTCTTCTTTTTCCTACAGCTCCTGGGCAACGTGCTGGTTATTGTGCT
GTCTCATCATTTTGGCAAAGAATTGTAATACGACTCACTATAGGGCGAATTCGGATCCACTAGTCCAGTG
TGGTGGAATTCTGCAGATCTAGAGCCTCTGCTAACCATGTTCATGCCTTCTTCTTTTTCCTACAGCTCCT
GGGCAACGTGCTGGTTATTGTGCTGTCTCATCATTTTGGCAAAGAATTCGAGCTCATCGATGCATGGTAC
CGCCACCATGGGTCAGATTGTGACATTCTTCCAGGAAGTGCCTCATGTGATTGAAGAGGTGATGAACATT
GTGCTCATTGCCCTGTCCGTGCTCGCCGTGCTGAAAGGTCTGTACAATTTTGCCACCTGTGGCCTGGTGG
GTCTGGTGACATTCCTCCTGCTGTGTGGTAGGTCCTGCACAACCAGCCTCTACAAAGGTGTGTACGAGCT
CCAGACACTGGAACTGAACATGGAGACACTCAATATGACCATGCCTCTCTCCTGCACAAAGAACAACAGC
CATCATTACATCATGGTGGGCAATGAGACAGGCCTGGAACTGACCCTGACCAACACAAGCATTATTAATC
ACAAATTTTGCAATCTGTCCGATGCCCACAAAAAGAACCTCTACGACCACGCCCTCATGAGCATTATCTC
CACCTTCCACCTGTCCATCCCCAACTTCAATCAGTACGAGGCCATGAGCTGCGATTTTAATGGCGGTAAG
ATTAGCGTGCAGTACAACCTGAGCCACAGCTACGCCGGCGATGCCGCCAACCATTGTGGTACAGTGGCCA
ATGGTGTGCTGCAGACCTTTATGAGGATGGCCTGGGGTGGTAGCTACATTGCCCTCGACTCCGGCAGGGG
CAACTGGGACTGTATTATGACCAGCTACCAGTACCTGATTATCCAGAATACAACCTGGGAAGATCACTGC
CAGTTCTCCAGACCATCCCCCATCGGTTACCTCGGTCTCCTCTCCCAGAGGACCAGAGATATTTACATTA
GCAGAAGACTGCTCGGCACATTCACATGGACACTGTCCGATTCCGAAGGTAAAGACACACCAGGTGGCTA
CTGTCTGACCAGGTGGATGCTCATTGAGGCCGAACTCAAATGCTTCGGTAACACAGCCGTGGCCAAATGT
AATGAGAAGCATGATGAGGAATTTTGTGACATGCTGAGGCTGTTTGACTTCAACAAACAGGCCATTCAGA
GGCTGAAAGCCGAAGCCCAGATGAGCATTCAGCTGATCAACAAAGCCGTGAACGCCCTGATTAATGACCA
GCTCATCATGAAGAACCATCTGAGGGACATCATGGGCATTCCATACTGTAATTACAGCAAGTACTGGTAT
CTCAACCACACAACCACAGGTAGAACATCCCTGCCCAAATGTTGGCTCGTGTCCAATGGTTCCTACCTGA
ACGAGACCCACTTTTCCGATGATATTGAACAGCAGGCCGACAATATGATCACCGAGATGCTGCAGAAGGA
GTACATGGAGAGGCAGGGTAAGACACCACTGGGTCTGGTGGACCTCTTTGTGTTCAGCACAAGCTTCTAC
CTCATTAGCATCTTCCTCCACCTGGTGAAAATTCCAACACATAGGCATATTGTGGGCAAGTCCTGTCCCA
AACCTCACAGACTGAATCATATGGGCATTTGTTCCTGTGGTCTCTACAAACAGCCTGGTGTGCCTGTGAA
ATGGAAGAGATGACTCGAGTCTAGAGGGCCCGTTTAAACCCGCTGATCAGCCTCGACTGTGCCTTCTAGT
TGCCAGCCATCTGTTGTTTGCCCCTCCCCCGTGCCTTCCTTGACCCTGGAAGGTGCCACTCCCACTGTCC
TTTCCTAATAAAATGAGGAAATTGCATCGCATTGTCTGAGTAGGTGTCATTCTATTCTGGGGGGTGGGGT
GGGGCAGGACAGCAAGGGGGAGGATTGGGAAGACAATAGCAGGCATGCTGGGGATGCGGTGGGCTCTATG
GCTTCTGAGGCGGAAAGAACCAGCTGGGGCTCTAGGGGGTATCCCC
[124 nt withheld, positions 3547-3670]
C
[91 nt withheld, positions 3672-3762]
A
[49 nt withheld, positions 3764-3812]
CCTTTGACGTTGGAGTCCACGTTCTTT
[37 nt withheld, positions 3840-3876]
ACCCTATCTCGGTCTATTCTTTTGATTTATAAGGGATTTTGCCGATTTCGGCCTATTGGTTAAAAAATGA
GCTGATTTAACAAAAATTTAACGCGAATTAATTCTGTGGAATGTGTGTCAGTTAGGGTGTGGAAAGTCCC
CAGGCTCCCCAGCAGGCAGAAGTATGCAAAGCATGCATCTCAATTAGTCAGCAACCAGGTGTGGAAAGTC
CCCAGGCTCCCCAGCAGGCAGAAGTATGCAAAGCATGCATCTCAATTAGTCAGCAACCATAGTCCCGCCC
CTAACTCCGCCCATCCCGCCCCTAACTCCGCCCAGTTCCGCCCATTCTCCGCCCCATGGCTGACTAATTT
TTTTTATTTATGCAGAGGCCGAGGCCGCCTCTGCCTCTGAGCTATTCCAGAAGTAGTGAGGAGGCTTTTT
TGGAGGCCTAGGCTTTTGCAAAAAGCTCCCGGGAGCTTGTATATCCATTTTCGGATCTGATCAAGAGACA
GGATGAGGATCGTTTCGCATGATTGAACAAGATGGATTGCACGCAGGTTCTCCGGCCGCTTGGGTGGAGA
GGCTATTCGGCTATGACTGGGCACAACAGACAATCGGCTGCTCTGATGCCGCCGTGTTCCGGCTGTCAGC
GCAGGGGCGCCCGGTTCTTTTTGTCAAGACCGACCTGTCCGGTGCCCTGAATGAACTGCAGGACGAGGCA
GCGCGGCTATCGTGGCTGGCCACGACGGGCGTTCCTTGCGCAGCTGTGCTCGACGTTGTCACTGAAGCGG
GAAGGGACTGGCTGCTATTGGGCGAAGTGCCGGGGCAGGATCTCCTGTCATCTCACCTTGCTCCTGCCGA
GAAAGTATCCATCATGGCTGATGCAATGCGGCGGCTGCATACGCTTGATCCGGCTACCTGCCCATTCGAC
CACCAAGCGAAACATCGCATCGAGCGAGCACGTACTCGGATGGAAGCCGGTCTTGTCGATCAGGATGATC
TGGACGAAGAGCATCAGGGGCTCGCGCCAGCCGAACTGTTCGCCAGGCTCAAGGCGCGCATGCCCGACGG
CGAGGATCTCGTCGTGACCCATGGCGATGCCTGCTTGCCGAATATCATGGTGGAAAATGGCCGCTTTTCT
GGATTCATCGACTGTGGCCGGCTGGGTGTGGCGGACCGCTATCAGGACATAGCGTTGGCTACCCGTGATA
TTGCTGAAGAGCTTGGCGGCGAATGGGCTGACCGCTTCCTCGTGCTTTACGGTATCGCCGCTCCCGATTC
GCAGCGCATCGCCTTCTATCGCCTTCTTGACGAGTTCTTCTGAGCGGGACTCTGGGGTTCGAAATGACCG
ACCAAGCGACGCCCAACCTGCCATCACGAGATTTCGATTCCACCGCCGCCTTCTATGAAAGGTTGGGCTT
CGGAATCGTTTTCCGGGACGCCGGCTGGATGATCCTCCAGCGCGGGGATCTCATGCTGGAGTTCTTCGCC
CACCCCAACTTGTTTATTGCAGCTTATAATGGTTACAAATAAAGCAATAGCATCACAAATTTCACAAATA
AAGCATTTTTTTCACTGCATTCTAGTTGTGGTTTGTCCAAACTCATCAATGTATCTTATCATGTCTGTAT
ACCGTCGACCTCTAGCTAGAGCTTGGCGTAATCATGGTCATAGCTGTTTCCTGTGTGAAATTGTTATCCG
CTCACAATTCCACACAACATACGAGCCGGAAGCATAAAGTGTAAAGCCTGGGGTGCCTAATGAGTGAGCT
AACTCACATTAATTGCGTTGCGCTCACTGCCCGCTTTCCAGTCGGGAAACCTGTCGTGCCAGCTGCATTA
ATGAATCGGCCAACGCGCGGGGAGAGGCGGTTTGCGTATTGGGCGCTCTTCCGCTTCCTCGCTCACTGAC
TCGCTGCGCTCGGTCGTTCGGCTGCGGCGAGCGGTATCAGCTCACTCAAAGGCGGTAATACGGTTATCCA
CAGAATCAGGGGATAACGCAGGAAAGAACATGTGAGCAAAAGGCCAGCAAAAGGCCAGGAACCGTAAAAA
GGCCGCGTTGCTGGCGTTTTTCCATAGGCTCCGCCCCCCTGACGAGCATCACAAAAATCGACGCTCAAGT
CAGAGGTGGCGAAACCCGACAGGACTATAAAGATACCAGGCGTTTCCCCCTGGAAGCTCCCTCGTGCGCT
CTCCTGTTCCGACCCTGCCGCTTACCGGATACCTGTCCGCCTTTCTCCCTTCGGGAAGCGTGGCGCTTTC
TCATAGCTCACGCTGTAGGTATCTCAGTTCGGTGTAGGTCGTTCGCTCCAAGCTGGGCTGTGTGCACGAA
CCCCCCGTTCAGCCCGACCGCTGCGCCTTATCCGGTAACTATCGTCTTGAGTCCAACCCGGTAAGACACG
ACTTATCGCCACTGGCAGCAGCCACTGGTAACAGGATTAGCAGAGCGAGGTATGTAGGCGGTGCTACAGA
GTTCTTGAAGTGGTGGCCTAACTACGGCTACACTAGAAGAACAGTATTTGGTATCTGCGCTCTGCTGAAG
CCAGTTACCTTCGGAAAAAGAGTTGGTAGCTCTTGATCCGGCAAACAAACCACCGCTGGTAGCGGTGGTT
TTTTTGTTTGCAAGCAGCAGATTACGCGCAGAAAAAAAGGATCTCAAGAAGATCCTTTGATCTTTTCTAC
GGGGTCTGACGCTCAGTGGAACGAAAACTCACGTTAAGGGATTTTGGTCATGAGATTATCAAAAAGGATC
TTCACCTAGATCCTTTTAAATTAAAAATGAAGTTTTAAATCAATCTAAAGTATATATGAGTAAACTTGGT
CTGACAGTTACCAATGCTTAATCAGTGAGGCACCTATCTCAGCGATCTGTCTATTTCGTTCATCCATAGT
TGCCTGACTCCCCGTCGTGTAGATAACTACGATACGGGAGGGCTTACCATCTGGCCCCAGTGCTGCAATG
ATACCGCGAGACCCACGCTCACCGGCTCCAGATTTATCAGCAATAAACCAGCCAGCCGGAAGGGCCGAGC
GCAGAAGTGGTCCTGCAACTTTATCCGCCTCCATCCAGTCTATTAATTGTTGCCGGGAAGCTAGAGTAAG
TAGTTCGCCAGTTAATAGTTTGCGCAACGTTGTTGCCATTGCTACAGGCATCGTGGTGTCACGCTCGTCG
TTTGGTATGGCTTCATTCAGCTCCGGTTCCCAACGATCAAGGCGAGTTACATGATCCCCCATGTTGTGCA
AAAAAGCGGTTAGCTCCTTCGGTCCTCCGATCGTTGTCAGAAGTAAGTTGGCCGCAGTGTTATCACTCAT
GGTTATGGCAGCACTGCATAATTCTCTTACTGTCATGCCATCCGTAAGATGCTTTTCTGTGACTGGTGAG
TACTCAACCAAGTCATTCTGAGAATAGTGTATGCGGCGACCGAGTTGCTCTTGCCCGGCGTCAATACGGG
ATAATACCGCGCCACATAGCAGAACTTTAAAAGTGCTCATCATTGGAAAACGTTCTTCGGGGCGAAAACT
CTCAAGGATCTTACCGCTGTTGAGATCCAGTTCGATGTAACCCACTCGTGCACCCAACTGATCTTCAGCA
TCTTTTACTTTCACCAGCGTTTCTGGGTGAGCAAAAACAGGAAGGCAAAATGCCGCAAAAAAGGGAATAA
GGGCGACACGGAAATGTTGAATACTCATACTCTTCCTTTTTCAATATTATTGAAGCATTTATCAGGGTTA
TTGTCTCATGAGCGGATACATATTTGAATGTATTTAGAAAAATAAACAAATAGGGGTTCCGCGCACATTT
CCCCGAAAAGTGCCACCTGACGTC
